>Addgene plasmid #60274 | pENTR D-TOPO-C3_32 | depositor full sequence | sequence record 96537 | Full Sequence
CTTTCCTGCGTTATCCCCTGATTCTGTGGATAACCGTATTACCGCCTTTGAGTGAGCTGATACCGCTCGC
CGCAGCCGAACGACCGAGCGCAGCGAGTCAGTGAGCGAGGAAGCGGAAGAGCGCCCAATACGCAAACCGC
CTCTCCCCGCGCGTTGGCCGATTCATTAATGCAGCTGGCACGACAGGTTTCCCGACTGGAAAGCGGGCAG
TGAGCGCAACGCAATTAATACGCGTACCGCTAGCCAGGAAGAGTTTGTAGAAACGCAAAAAGGCCATCCG
TCAGGATGGCCTTCTGCTTAGTTTGATGCCTGGCAGTTTATGGCGGGCGTCCTGCCCGCCACCCTCCGGG
CCGTTGCTTCACAACGTTCAAATCCGCTCCCGGCGGATTTGTCCTACTCAGGAGAGCGTTCACCGACAAA
CAACAGATAAAACGAAAGGCCCAGTCTTCCGACTGAGCCTTTCGTTTTATTTGATGCCTGGCAGTTCCCT
ACTCTCGCGTTAACGCTAGCATGGATGTTTTCCCAGTCACGACGTTGTAAAACGACGGCCAGTCTTAAGC
TCGGGCCCCAAATAATGATTTTATTTTGACTGATAGTGACCTGTTCGTTGCAACAAATTGATGAGCAATG
CTTTTTTATAATGCCAACTTTGTACAAAAAAGCAGGCTCCGCGGCCGCCCCCTTCACCATTGCAAATGCT
CCCAAAACTACTGACATCAGCCAATGAGTCTAATACCTCTCAGTGGATATTGGAATCATAGCTCCCCAAT
TGCCTGTCAGCTACAGAAGCCAGATACCACTGAGAAATCATAATTATTATGCCCCAAGTGCCCTAGCTCA
CATTAGTTGTTAGTAGAGCTATCCTTAAAACAAAGACAGGAGTAGTTGAAATTATTATATATGTATTTCT
ATTACTGAATATTTGACGTAGTAGAGTTCTAGAGACCAAAGCCACTAAAGCCAATTTAAATTTATTTATA
GAAAAACGAGCCAAATTGTGGGTATATAAATGGACTGAATATATATTCTATGCTAAGGCTAACCATAAAC
CAAAGGAGTAATCCTCAGTCAAATAACTGGCATCAATTATTTTTCTCATATTTTTAGATATAATGATTAT
GAGATCTACCTTGTCATGGGTTTGCTTTGCTGTGAAATCAAGATCATAGCAAAGGTAAAGCAACTGGGTT
CTACCTTAAGGTATCACTTGGCAACCAGTCTCCTACCCAGCTGGTAAACATTTCTGATTACCAATGCAAT
ACCAGTAGGCCTTAACTTTGGCTGGAAATTAGAGTCATTTAAGGATCATGTAAGACCAGTTAAATCAAAC
ATCTAGCGGTGGGGTCTGAGCTTCAGTAAAATGAAAAAGCTTCCCAGCTGAGTCAGGGCCAGACCTGCGG
AAGCCATTCTCATTCCATTATGGAAGGGCCAGGTGTTGCCAAGGCCACACACTTTGACATTCTAGTCCCC
TGGATTCAATATATAAAACTTAGTGATATGTCCCTCAGCTGCTATAGTGAATGGTATGTAGCTGTGCAAG
GATTATAAACCTGAAACAAAATAATGATGCAAGACAATCCTTTTGAGCTTGTGAAACCCAACTCTAGCTT
TCAGCTGGCTGAATGTGTTTCAAGCCAGGTATGGAGGTGCCAAAGGGTTAGCAGCCACAAGGAACAACTT
TCCCTTCATATATTGGTTCAACACAGTAATCACAATGAATAGAACTCAAGAGTAAAATGAATTCTGTCAA
TCAACCAGTCCTGTTGTCAGATAAATCATCATCACCTTTGAGGACAATAGCTTGGCCTTAATGGATCTTG
AAGGGAAGCCAGACCAAGGGTGGGCGCGCCGACCCAGCTTTCTTGTACAAAGTTGGCATTATAAGAAAGC
ATTGCTTATCAATTTGTTGCAACGAACAGGTCACTATCAGTCAAAATAAAATCATTATTTGCCATCCAGC
TGATATCCCCTATAGTGAGTCGTATTACATGGTCATAGCTGTTTCCTGGCAGCTCTGGCCCGTGTCTCAA
AATCTCTGATGTTACATTGCACAAGATAAAAATATATCATCATGAACAATAAAACTGTCTGCTTACATAA
ACAGTAATACAAGGGGTGTTATGAGCCATATTCAACGGGAAACGTCGAGGCCGCGATTAAATTCCAACAT
GGATGCTGATTTATATGGGTATAAATGGGCTCGCGATAATGTCGGGCAATCAGGTGCGACAATCTATCGC
TTGTATGGGAAGCCCGATGCGCCAGAGTTGTTTCTGAAACATGGCAAAGGTAGCGTTGCCAATGATGTTA
CAGATGAGATGGTCAGACTAAACTGGCTGACGGAATTTATGCCTCTTCCGACCATCAAGCATTTTATCCG
TACTCCTGATGATGCATGGTTACTCACCACTGCGATCCCCGGAAAAACAGCATTCCAGGTATTAGAAGAA
TATCCTGATTCAGGTGAAAATATTGTTGATGCGCTGGCAGTGTTCCTGCGCCGGTTGCATTCGATTCCTG
TTTGTAATTGTCCTTTTAACAGCGATCGCGTATTTCGTCTCGCTCAGGCGCAATCACGAATGAATAACGG
TTTGGTTGATGCGAGTGATTTTGATGACGAGCGTAATGGCTGGCCTGTTGAACAAGTCTGGAAAGAAATG
CATAAACTTTTGCCATTCTCACCGGATTCAGTCGTCACTCATGGTGATTTCTCACTTGATAACCTTATTT
TTGACGAGGGGAAATTAATAGGTTGTATTGATGTTGGACGAGTCGGAATCGCAGACCGATACCAGGATCT
TGCCATCCTATGGAACTGCCTCGGTGAGTTTTCTCCTTCATTACAGAAACGGCTTTTTCAAAAATATGGT
ATTGATAATCCTGATATGAATAAATTGCAGTTTCATTTGATGCTCGATGAGTTTTTCTAATCAGAATTGG
TTAATTGGTTGTAACACTGGCAGAGCATTACGCTGACTTGACGGGACGGCGCAAGCTCATGACCAAAATC
CCTTAACGTGAGTTACGCGTCGTTCCACTGAGCGTCAGACCCCGTAGAAAAGATCAAAGGATCTTCTTGA
GATCCTTTTTTTCTGCGCGTAATCTGCTGCTTGCAAACAAAAAAACCACCGCTACCAGCGGTGGTTTGTT
TGCCGGATCAAGAGCTACCAACTCTTTTTCCGAAGGTAACTGGCTTCAGCAGAGCGCAGATACCAAATAC
TGTCCTTCTAGTGTAGCCGTAGTTAGGCCACCACTTCAAGAACTCTGTAGCACCGCCTACATACCTCGCT
CTGCTAATCCTGTTACCAGTGGCTGCTGCCAGTGGCGATAAGTCGTGTCTTACCGGGTTGGACTCAAGAC
GATAGTTACCGGATAAGGCGCAGCGGTCGGGCTGAACGGGGGGTTCGTGCACACAGCCCAGCTTGGAGCG
AACGACCTACACCGAACTGAGATACCTACAGCGTGAGCATTGAGAAAGCGCCACGCTTCCCGAAGGGAGA
AAGGCGGACAGGTATCCGGTAAGCGGCAGGGTCGGAACAGGAGAGCGCACGAGGGAGCTTCCAGGGGGAA
ACGCCTGGTATCTTTATAGTCCTGTCGGGTTTCGCCACCTCTGACTTGAGCGTCGATTTTTGTGATGCTC
GTCAGGGGGGCGGAGCCTATGGAAAAACGCCAGCAACGCGGCCTTTTTACGGTTCCTGGCCTTTTGCTGG
CCTTTTGCTCACATGTT
Features (pLannotate 1.2.2; 9 found; start..end, strand, type, name):
    121..213     +  CDS            lacI (fragment): lac repressor; lacI; The lac repressor binds to the lac operator to inhibit transcription in E. coli. This inhibition can be relieved by adding lactose or isopropyl-β-D-thiogalactopyranoside (IPTG).
    268..295     -  terminator     rrnB T2 terminator: transcription terminator T2 from the E. coli rrnB gene
    427..470     +  terminator     rrnB T1 terminator: Escherichia coli rrnB; transcription terminator T1 from the E. coli rrnB gene
    517..553     -  CDS            lacZα (fragment): LacZα fragment of β-galactosidase; lacZ fragment
    569..668     +  protein_bind   attL1: mutant version of attL; recombination site for the Gateway® LR reaction LR Clonase™
   1852..1951    -  protein_bind   attL2: mutant version of attL; recombination site for the Gateway® LR reaction LR Clonase™
   1969..1987    -  promoter       T7 promoter: promoter for bacteriophage T7 RNA polymerase
   2121..2930    +  CDS            KanR: aminoglycoside phosphotransferase; aph(3')-Ia; confers resistance to kanamycin in bacteria or G418 (Geneticin®) in eukaryotes
   3077..3665    +  rep_origin     ori: high-copy-number ColE1/pMB1/pBR322/pUC origin of replication
