[The description below was written by a language model from this plasmid's Addgene catalogue record and pLannotate feature annotations shown in this document.]
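Description:
pENTR D-TOPO-C3_32 is a Gateway entry clone built on the commercial pENTR/D-TOPO backbone, with a total length of about 3.7 kb in the depositor's full sequence. It is maintained in E. coli through a high-copy ColE1/pUC-type origin of replication and selected with kanamycin via an aminoglycoside phosphotransferase (KanR) gene. The rrnB T1 and T2 transcription terminators lie upstream of the cloning region, where they limit read-through transcription from the backbone into the insert. A T7 promoter sits just outside attL2, oriented back toward the insert. Short fragments annotated as lacI and lacZα appear to be backbone remnants rather than functional genes.

The payload is a non-coding human genomic segment, roughly 1.15 kb, described as an enhancer active in pancreatic islets and associated with the DGKB locus on chromosome 7 (coordinates recorded against the hg18 assembly). It was inserted by directional TOPO cloning between the attL1 and attL2 sites. The feature table does not annotate the insert itself, but the unannotated interval between the two attL sites is consistent with its position. No promoter or reporter accompanies the enhancer in this plasmid, which serves purely as a shuttle. An LR Clonase reaction transfers the attL-flanked fragment into an attR-containing destination vector. The record names a Gateway-adapted pGL4.23 vector as an example destination, which would allow the fragment's enhancer activity to be tested. The clone comes from a study of islet enhancer clusters and type 2 diabetes risk-associated variants.
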