Addgene plasmid #60274: pENTR D-TOPO-C3_32
Purpose: This plasmid contains a human pancreatic islet active enhancer, which can be shuttled into a Gateway destination vector, such as pGL4.23-Gateway.
Depositing lab: Jorge Ferrer. Depositing organization: Imperial College London. Publication: Pancreatic islet enhancer clusters enriched in type 2 diabetes risk-associated variants. Pasquali L, Gaulton KJ, Rodriguez-Segui SA, Mularoni L, Miguel-Escalada I, Akerman I, Tena JJ, Moran I, Gomez-Marin C, van de Bunt M, Ponsa-Cobas J, Castro N, Nammo T, Cebola I, Garcia-Hurtado J, Maestro MA, Pattou F, Piemonti L, Berney T, Gloyn AL, Ravassard P, Gomez-Skarmeta JL, Muller F, McCarthy MI, Ferrer J. Nat Genet. 2014 Feb;46(2):136-43. doi: 10.1038/ng.2870. Epub 2014 Jan 12. PubMed 24413736.
Backbone
  Vector backbone: pENTR/D-TOPO
  Backbone manufacturer: Invitrogen
  Backbone size w/o insert (bp): 2580
  Vector type: Entry Vector
Growth in bacteria
  Bacterial resistance: Kanamycin, 50 μg/mL
  Growth temperature: 37°C
  Growth strain: DH5alpha
  Copy number: Unknown
Gene/Insert
  Gene/Insert name: DGKB enhancer (alt name: DGKB)
  Species: H. sapiens (human)
  Entrez Gene: DGKB (a.k.a. DAGK2, DGK, DGK-BETA)
  Cloning method: TOPO Cloning
  Sequencing primers: 5′ M13 Fw; 3′ M13 Rev
Terms and licenses: Academic/Nonprofit Terms; Industry Terms: Not Available to Industry
Depositor comments: chromosome : chr7; start: 15030209 end: 15031359 (genomic position corresponds to the version of the human genome hg18) Fw primer used for cloning: CACCATTGCAAATGCTCCCAAAAC Rv primer used for cloning: GGTCTGGCTTCCCTTCAAGATCCA
How to cite: pENTR D-TOPO-C3_32 was a gift from Jorge Ferrer (Addgene plasmid # 60274 ; http://n2t.net/addgene:60274 ; RRID:Addgene_60274)
